Addgene plasmid #60705: LXSN-Cx43-S279A
Purpose: retroviral expression of rat Cx43 S279A mutant
Depositing lab: Parmender Mehta. Depositing organization: University of Nebraska Medical Center. Publication: Phosphorylation on Ser-279 and Ser-282 of connexin43 regulates endocytosis and gap junction assembly in pancreatic cancer cells. Johnson KE, Mitra S, Katoch P, Kelsey LS, Johnson KR, Mehta PP. Mol Biol Cell. 2013 Mar;24(6):715-33. doi: 10.1091/mbc.E12-07-0537. Epub 2013 Jan 30. PubMed 23363606.
Backbone
  Vector backbone: pLXSN
  Backbone manufacturer: Clontech
  Vector type: Mammalian Expression, Retroviral
  Selectable markers: Neomycin (select with G418)
Growth in bacteria
  Bacterial resistance: Ampicillin, 100 μg/mL
  Growth temperature: 37°C
  Growth strain: DH5alpha
  Copy number: Unknown
Gene/Insert
  Gene/Insert name: Cx43 (alt names: gap junction protein, alpha 1; connexin43)
  Species: R. norvegicus (rat)
  Mutation: S279A
  Entrez Gene: Gja1 (a.k.a. Cx43, Cxnk1)
  Promoter: LTR
  Cloning method: Unknown
  Sequencing primers: 5′ pLXSN5'; 3′ pBABE3'
Terms and licenses: Academic/Nonprofit Terms; Industry Terms: Not Available to Industry
How to cite: LXSN-Cx43-S279A was a gift from Parmender Mehta (Addgene plasmid # 60705 ; http://n2t.net/addgene:60705 ; RRID:Addgene_60705)
