[The description below was written by a language model from this plasmid's Addgene catalogue record.]
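Description:
LXSN-Cx43-S279A is a retroviral mammalian expression plasmid built on the pLXSN backbone, designed to deliver a mutant rat connexin43 (Cx43, encoded by Gja1, the gap junction alpha-1 protein) into mammalian cells. It is propagated in E. coli under ampicillin selection. The record gives no copy number, cloning method or feature table, so the origin of replication and exact insert boundaries are not documented here.

The insert is rat Cx43 carrying an S279A substitution, which replaces serine 279 with a non-phosphorylatable alanine. Expression is driven by the retroviral LTR. The name of the LXSN design summarises its layout: LTR, inserted gene (X), an internal SV40 promoter and a neomycin resistance gene. This matches the recorded neomycin marker, which allows stably transduced cells to be selected with G418. As a retroviral vector, the plasmid is normally introduced into a packaging cell line that supplies the viral proteins in trans. The region flanked by the LTRs is then packaged into replication-defective particles, which integrate the Cx43 and neo cassette into the genome of dividing target cells. No epitope tag or fluorescent reporter is recorded.

The associated study examined how phosphorylation at Ser-279 and Ser-282 of connexin43 regulates endocytosis and gap junction assembly in pancreatic cancer cells. The construct therefore serves as a phospho-deficient mutant for stable expression, letting its trafficking, internalisation and gap junction plaque formation be compared with those of wild-type Cx43 or other phosphosite variants.
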