>Addgene plasmid #60705 | LXSN-Cx43-S279A | addgene partial sequence | sequence record 102243 | pBABE3 5'-ACCCTAACTGACACACATTCC-3'
CTCCTCCATAATCGACAGCTCGATGCTCAAGCCGGTTTAAATCTCCAGGTCATCAGGCCGAGGCCTGCTG
CTGGCGCGGCTGCTGGCTCTGCTGGAAGGTCGTTGGTCCACGATGGCTAATGGCTGGAGTTCATGTCCAG
CAGCAACTTTTTTGGCATTCTGGTTGTCGTCGGGGAAATCGAACGGCTGGGCGTGCGAGTTGGAGATGGT
GCTTCCGGCCTGCCCCATGCGATTTTGCTCTGCGCTGTAGTTCGCCCAGTTTTGCTCGCTAGCTTGCTTG
TTGTAATTGCGGCACGAGGAATTGTTTCTGTCACCAGTAACCAGCTTGTACCCAGGAGGAGACATAGGCG
CGAGTGGAGCCGTTGGTGAGGAGCAGCCATTGAAGTAGGCGTATTTTGGAGATCCGCAGTCTTTTGATGG
GCTCAGTGGGCCAGTGGTGGCGTGGTAAGGATCGCTTCTTCCCTTCACGCGATCCTTAACGCCTTTGAAG
AAGACGTAGAAGAGCTCAATGATGTTCAAAGCGAGAGACACCAAGGACACCACCAGCATGAAGATGATGA
AGATGGTTTTCTCCGTGGGACGTGAGAGGAAGCAGTCTACCTGGTGGGGGCAGGGATCTCTCTTGCAGGT
GTAGACCGCGCTCAAGCTGAACCCATAGATGTACCACTGGATGAGCAGGAAGGCCACCTCGAAGACAGAC
TTGAAGAGGATGCTGATGATGTAGGTTCTCAGCAAGCCGCCCCTCATTTTCACCTTGCCGTGCTCTTCAA
T
