>Addgene plasmid #60705 | LXSN-Cx43-S279A | addgene partial sequence | sequence record 102913 | pLXSN5 5'-CCCTTGAACCTCCTCGTTCGACC-3'
TCACTCCTTCTCTAGGCGCCGGAATTCCGGCTTTTACGAGGTATCAGCACTTTTCTTTCATTGGGGGGAA
GGCGTGAGGAAAGTACCAAACAGCAGCAGACTTTTAAACTTTAAACAGACAGGTCTGAGAGCCTGAACTC
TCATTTTTCCTTTGACTTCAGCCTCCAAGGAGTTCCACCAACTTTGGCGCGCCGGCTTCACTTTCATTAA
GTGAAAGAGAGGTGCCCAGACATGGGTGACTGGAGTGCCTTGGGGAAGCTTCTGGACAAGGTCCAAGCCT
ACTCCACCGCTGGAGGGAAGGTGTGGCTGTCAGTGCTCTTCATATTCAGAATCCTGCTCCTGGGGACAGC
TGTTGAGTCAGCTTGGGGTGATGAACAGTCTGCCTTTCGCTGTAACACTCAACAACCTGGCTGCGAAAAC
GTCTGCTATGACAAGTCCTTCCCCATCTCTCACGTGCGCTTCTGGGTCCTTCAGATCATATTCGTGTCTG
TGCCCACCCTCCTGTACTTGGCCCATGTGTTCTATGTGATGAGGAAGGAAGAGAAGCTAAACAAGAAAGA
AGAGGAGCTCAAAGTGGCCCAGACTGACGGGGTCAACGTGGAGATGCACCTGAAGCAGATTGAAATCAAG
AAGTTCAAGTACGGGATTGAAGAGCACGGCAAGGTGAAAATGAGGGGCGGCTTGCTGAGAACCTACATCA
TCAGCATCCTCTTCAAGTCTGTCTTCGAGGTGGCCTTCCTGCTCATCCAGTGGTACATCTATGGGTTCAG
CTTGAGCGCGGTCTACACCTGC
